Addgene plasmid #101560: pDONR221-ZNF681
Purpose: Donor Vector containing ZNF681 transcription factor, part of the Human TFome Collection
Depositing lab: George Church. Depositing organization: Harvard Medical School. Publication: A comprehensive library of human transcription factors for cell fate engineering. Ng AHM, Khoshakhlagh P, Rojo Arias JE, Pasquini G, Wang K, Swiersy A, Shipman SL, Appleton E, Kiaee K, Kohman RE, Vernet A, Dysart M, Leeper K, Saylor W, Huang JY, Graveline A, Taipale J, Hill DE, Vidal M, Melero-Martin JM, Busskamp V, Church GM. Nat Biotechnol. 2021 Apr;39(4):510-519. doi: 10.1038/s41587-020-0742-6. Epub 2020 Nov 30. PubMed 33257861.
Backbone
  Vector backbone: pDONR221
  Backbone manufacturer: Invitrogen
  Vector type: Gateway shuttling vector
Growth in bacteria
  Bacterial resistance: Kanamycin, 50 μg/mL
  Growth temperature: 37°C
  Growth strain: DH5alpha
  Copy number: High Copy
Gene/Insert
  Gene/Insert name: ZNF681 (alt name: Q96N22 (Uniprot ID))
  Species: H. sapiens (human)
  Mutation: Last nucleotide of stop codon removed to allow for Gateway C-terminal fusions
  Entrez Gene: ZNF681
  Cloning method: Gateway Cloning
  Sequencing primers: 5′ M13F(-21); 3′ M13R
Terms and licenses: Academic/Nonprofit Terms; Industry Terms: Not Available to Industry
Depositor comments: Harvard generated by gene synthesis
How to cite: pDONR221-ZNF681 was a gift from George Church (Addgene plasmid # 101560 ; http://n2t.net/addgene:101560 ; RRID:Addgene_101560)
