[The description below was written by a language model from this plasmid's Addgene catalogue record and pLannotate feature annotations shown in this document.]
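Description:
pDONR221-ZNF681 is a Gateway entry clone built on the Invitrogen pDONR221 backbone, carrying the open reading frame of the human zinc-finger transcription factor ZNF681 as part of the Human TFome Collection. The 4,484-nt plasmid is propagated in E. coli through a high-copy ColE1/pUC-type origin and is selected with kanamycin via an aminoglycoside phosphotransferase (KanR) gene. According to the depositor, the insert was produced by gene synthesis.

The coding sequence lies between attL1 and attL2 sites, which in the circular map bracket the region running from the end of the numbered sequence through roughly the first 1.9 kb. These sites are the substrates for the LR Clonase reaction, which transfers the ORF directionally into any attR-containing destination vector. The last nucleotide of the stop codon has been removed, so the ORF can read through into C-terminal tags or fusion partners supplied by the destination vector. The automated annotation does not label ZNF681 itself. Instead it marks short fragments near the start of the insert as ZNF720 and ZNF493, most likely reflecting homology among related zinc-finger family members rather than the presence of other genes, and it leaves most of the insert unannotated.

The entry clone has no eukaryotic promoter. rrnB T1 and T2 terminators upstream of attL1 insulate the insert from backbone read-through transcription, and a T7 promoter sits just outside attL2. The small lacI and lacZα fragments are backbone remnants. The plasmid serves as a shuttle source of ZNF681 for building expression constructs, for example for the transcription-factor overexpression and cell fate engineering studies for which the collection was assembled.
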