Features (pLannotate 1.2.2; 11 found; start..end, strand, type, name):
     10..345     +  CDS            ZNF720 (fragment): ZN720_HUMAN - Experimental evidence at protein level: Swiss-Prot protein existence level 1. From Homo sapiens (Human).
    352..507     +  CDS            ZNF493 (fragment): ZN493_HUMAN - Experimental evidence at protein level: Swiss-Prot protein existence level 1. May be involved in transcriptional regulation. From Homo sapiens (Human).
   1939..2038    -  protein_bind   attL2: mutant version of attL; recombination site for the Gateway® LR reaction LR Clonase™
   2056..2074    -  promoter       T7 promoter: promoter for bacteriophage T7 RNA polymerase
   2208..3017    +  CDS            KanR: aminoglycoside phosphotransferase; aph(3')-Ia; confers resistance to kanamycin in bacteria or G418 (Geneticin®) in eukaryotes
   3164..3752    +  rep_origin     ori: high-copy-number ColE1/pMB1/pBR322/pUC origin of replication
   3935..4027    +  CDS            lacI (fragment): lac repressor; lacI; The lac repressor binds to the lac operator to inhibit transcription in E. coli. This inhibition can be relieved by adding lactose or isopropyl-β-D-thiogalactopyranoside (IPTG).
   4082..4109    -  terminator     rrnB T2 terminator: transcription terminator T2 from the E. coli rrnB gene
   4241..4284    +  terminator     rrnB T1 terminator: Escherichia coli rrnB; transcription terminator T1 from the E. coli rrnB gene
   4331..4367    -  CDS            lacZα (fragment): LacZα fragment of β-galactosidase; lacZ fragment
   4383..4482    +  protein_bind   attL1: mutant version of attL; recombination site for the Gateway® LR reaction LR Clonase™
>Addgene plasmid #101560 | pDONR221-ZNF681 | depositor full sequence | sequence record 191581 | Full Sequence
ATGGAGCCCCTAAAATTCAGAGATGTGGCGATTGAATTTTCCCTAGAAGAGTGGCAGTGCCTTGACACGA
TCCAACAAAATTTATACAGGAATGTAATGCTAGAAAATTACAGAAACCTTGTTTTCCTTGGAATTGTGGT
GAGTAAGCCTGACCTAATCACGTGCCTAGAACAAGAAAAAGAGCCGTGGACGAGAAAGAGACACAGAATG
GTGGCTGAACCCCCTGTAATCTGTTCCCATTTTGCCCAAGATTTCAGCCCAGAACAAAATATAAAAGATT
CTTTCCAGAAAGTCACGCCCAGGAGATATGGGAAGTGTGAACATGAGAACCTCCAATTATCAAAATCTGT
TGATGAGTGTAAAGTCCAAAAAGGTGGATATAATGGCCTAAACCAGTGCCTCCCCACTACCCAATCAAAG
ATTTTCCAGTGTGATAAATACATGAAAATCTTCCATAAGTTTTCGAACCTAAACGGCCATAAAGTCAGGC
ACACCAGGAAGAAGCCTTTTAAGTATAAAGAATTTGGGAAGAGTTTCTGCATTTTTTCAAACCTCACCCA
ACATAAGATCATCTGCACCAGGGTGAACTTCTATAAGTGTGAAGACTGTGGGAAAGCATTTAATGGCAGT
TCGATTTTCACAAAACATAAGAGAATCCATATTGGTGAGAAATCGTACATCTGTGAAGAGTGTGGGAAGG
CGTGTAACCAATTTACAAACCTGACGACACATAAGATAATATACACCAGAGATAAACTATATAAGAGGGA
GGAGTGTTCAAAGGCTTTTAACCTCAGCAGCCATATTACGACCCACACAATTATACATACAGGAGAAAAC
CCATATAAGAGAGAAGAATGTGATAAGGCTTTTAACCAGAGCCTAACCCTCACCACCCATAAGATTATCC
ACACGAGAGAAAAATTGAATGAATATAAAGAGTGTGGAAAGGCTTTTAACCAGAGTTCACACCTGACCAG
ACATAAGATAATCCACACCGGTGAGAAACCGTATAAGTGTGAAGAATGTGGTAAAGCTTTTAACCAGAGC
AGCCATTTGACGAGGCATAAAATAATACACACCGGAGAAAAACCATACAGATGTGAGGAATGCGGTAAGG
CATTCAGACAATCAAGCCACCTAACCACACATAAAATTATCCATACCGGTGAAAAACCATATAAGTGTGA
GGAGTGCGGAAAAGCTTTTAATAAAAGTTCCCACCTTACGAGACATAAATCAATCCACACAGGAGAGAAG
CCATATCAGTGTGAGAAGTGCGGTAAAGCATCAAACCAAAGTTCGAACCTTACTGAACATAAGAATATCC
ACACAGAAGAGAAGCCATATAAATGTGAAGAATGTGGGAAGGCTTTTAACCAATTCAGTAACCTGACTAC
CCATAAAAGGATACACACTGGAGAAAAGCCGTATAAATGTGAAGAGTGTGGTAAGGCTTTTAACCAAAGC
AGTATTTTGACAACCCATAAGAGGATCCATACTGGTGAGAAGAGTTATAAGTGTGAAGAATGTGGAAAAG
CATTCTACAGGAGTTCAAAGCTCACAGAACATAAAAAAATCCATACAGGTGAAAAGCCATACACGTGTGA
AGAGTGCGGGAAGGCATTTAACCATTCCAGCCACCTGGCAACACATAAAGTGATACACACAGGTGAGAAG
CCATACCAATGTGAAGAATGCGGGAAAGCTTTTAACCAATCATCCCACCTGACAAGACATAAAAGAATAC
ATACTGGAGAGAAACCATACCAGTGTGAAAAATGCGGAAAGGCTTTTAACCAATCTTCGAATTTGACTGG
CCATAAGAAGATCCACACTGGTGAAAAACTGTATAAGCCAAAGAGGTGTAACAGTGATTTTGAGAACACT
TCGAAATTTTCGAAACATAAGAGGAACTATGCCGGAGAGAAATCATATACCCAGCTTTCTTGTACAAAGT
TGGCATTATAAGAAAGCATTGCTTATCAATTTGTTGCAACGAACAGGTCACTATCAGTCAAAATAAAATC
ATTATTTGCCATCCAGCTGATATCCCCTATAGTGAGTCGTATTACATGGTCATAGCTGTTTCCTGGCAGC
TCTGGCCCGTGTCTCAAAATCTCTGATGTTACATTGCACAAGATAAAAATATATCATCATGAACAATAAA
ACTGTCTGCTTACATAAACAGTAATACAAGGGGTGTTATGAGCCATATTCAACGGGAAACGTCGAGGCCG
CGATTAAATTCCAACATGGATGCTGATTTATATGGGTATAAATGGGCTCGCGATAATGTCGGGCAATCAG
GTGCGACAATCTATCGCTTGTATGGGAAGCCCGATGCGCCAGAGTTGTTTCTGAAACATGGCAAAGGTAG
CGTTGCCAATGATGTTACAGATGAGATGGTCAGACTAAACTGGCTGACGGAATTTATGCCTCTTCCGACC
ATCAAGCATTTTATCCGTACTCCTGATGATGCATGGTTACTCACCACTGCGATCCCCGGAAAAACAGCAT
TCCAGGTATTAGAAGAATATCCTGATTCAGGTGAAAATATTGTTGATGCGCTGGCAGTGTTCCTGCGCCG
GTTGCATTCGATTCCTGTTTGTAATTGTCCTTTTAACAGCGATCGCGTATTTCGTCTCGCTCAGGCGCAA
TCACGAATGAATAACGGTTTGGTTGATGCGAGTGATTTTGATGACGAGCGTAATGGCTGGCCTGTTGAAC
AAGTCTGGAAAGAAATGCATAAACTTTTGCCATTCTCACCGGATTCAGTCGTCACTCATGGTGATTTCTC
ACTTGATAACCTTATTTTTGACGAGGGGAAATTAATAGGTTGTATTGATGTTGGACGAGTCGGAATCGCA
GACCGATACCAGGATCTTGCCATCCTATGGAACTGCCTCGGTGAGTTTTCTCCTTCATTACAGAAACGGC
TTTTTCAAAAATATGGTATTGATAATCCTGATATGAATAAATTGCAGTTTCATTTGATGCTCGATGAGTT
TTTCTAATCAGAATTGGTTAATTGGTTGTAACACTGGCAGAGCATTACGCTGACTTGACGGGACGGCGCA
AGCTCATGACCAAAATCCCTTAACGTGAGTTACGCGTCGTTCCACTGAGCGTCAGACCCCGTAGAAAAGA
TCAAAGGATCTTCTTGAGATCCTTTTTTTCTGCGCGTAATCTGCTGCTTGCAAACAAAAAAACCACCGCT
ACCAGCGGTGGTTTGTTTGCCGGATCAAGAGCTACCAACTCTTTTTCCGAAGGTAACTGGCTTCAGCAGA
GCGCAGATACCAAATACTGTTCTTCTAGTGTAGCCGTAGTTAGGCCACCACTTCAAGAACTCTGTAGCAC
CGCCTACATACCTCGCTCTGCTAATCCTGTTACCAGTGGCTGCTGCCAGTGGCGATAAGTCGTGTCTTAC
CGGGTTGGACTCAAGACGATAGTTACCGGATAAGGCGCAGCGGTCGGGCTGAACGGGGGGTTCGTGCACA
CAGCCCAGCTTGGAGCGAACGACCTACACCGAACTGAGATACCTACAGCGTGAGCTATGAGAAAGCGCCA
CGCTTCCCGAAGGGAGAAAGGCGGACAGGTATCCGGTAAGCGGCAGGGTCGGAACAGGAGAGCGCACGAG
GGAGCTTCCAGGGGGAAACGCCTGGTATCTTTATAGTCCTGTCGGGTTTCGCCACCTCTGACTTGAGCGT
CGATTTTTGTGATGCTCGTCAGGGGGGCGGAGCCTATGGAAAAACGCCAGCAACGCGGCCTTTTTACGGT
TCCTGGCCTTTTGCTGGCCTTTTGCTCACATGTTCTTTCCTGCGTTATCCCCTGATTCTGTGGATAACCG
TATTACCGCCTTTGAGTGAGCTGATACCGCTCGCCGCAGCCGAACGACCGAGCGCAGCGAGTCAGTGAGC
GAGGAAGCGGAAGAGCGCCCAATACGCAAACCGCCTCTCCCCGCGCGTTGGCCGATTCATTAATGCAGCT
GGCACGACAGGTTTCCCGACTGGAAAGCGGGCAGTGAGCGCAACGCAATTAATACGCGTACCGCTAGCCA
GGAAGAGTTTGTAGAAACGCAAAAAGGCCATCCGTCAGGATGGCCTTCTGCTTAGTTTGATGCCTGGCAG
TTTATGGCGGGCGTCCTGCCCGCCACCCTCCGGGCCGTTGCTTCACAACGTTCAAATCCGCTCCCGGCGG
ATTTGTCCTACTCAGGAGAGCGTTCACCGACAAACAACAGATAAAACGAAAGGCCCAGTCTTCCGACTGA
GCCTTTCGTTTTATTTGATGCCTGGCAGTTCCCTACTCTCGCGTTAACGCTAGCATGGATGTTTTCCCAG
TCACGACGTTGTAAAACGACGGCCAGTCTTAAGCTCGGGCCCCAAATAATGATTTTATTTTGACTGATAG
TGACCTGTTCGTTGCAACAAATTGATGAGCAATGCTTTTTTATAATGCCAACTTTGTACAAAAAAGCAGG
CTTA
