>Addgene plasmid #101560 | pDONR221-ZNF681 | depositor partial sequence | sequence record 191582 | insert
ATGGAGCCCCTAAAATTCAGAGATGTGGCGATTGAATTTTCCCTAGAAGAGTGGCAGTGCCTTGACACGA
TCCAACAAAATTTATACAGGAATGTAATGCTAGAAAATTACAGAAACCTTGTTTTCCTTGGAATTGTGGT
GAGTAAGCCTGACCTAATCACGTGCCTAGAACAAGAAAAAGAGCCGTGGACGAGAAAGAGACACAGAATG
GTGGCTGAACCCCCTGTAATCTGTTCCCATTTTGCCCAAGATTTCAGCCCAGAACAAAATATAAAAGATT
CTTTCCAGAAAGTCACGCCCAGGAGATATGGGAAGTGTGAACATGAGAACCTCCAATTATCAAAATCTGT
TGATGAGTGTAAAGTCCAAAAAGGTGGATATAATGGCCTAAACCAGTGCCTCCCCACTACCCAATCAAAG
ATTTTCCAGTGTGATAAATACATGAAAATCTTCCATAAGTTTTCGAACCTAAACGGCCATAAAGTCAGGC
ACACCAGGAAGAAGCCTTTTAAGTATAAAGAATTTGGGAAGAGTTTCTGCATTTTTTCAAACCTCACCCA
ACATAAGATCATCTGCACCAGGGTGAACTTCTATAAGTGTGAAGACTGTGGGAAAGCATTTAATGGCAGT
TCGATTTTCACAAAACATAAGAGAATCCATATTGGTGAGAAATCGTACATCTGTGAAGAGTGTGGGAAGG
CGTGTAACCAATTTACAAACCTGACGACACATAAGATAATATACACCAGAGATAAACTATATAAGAGGGA
GGAGTGTTCAAAGGCTTTTAACCTCAGCAGCCATATTACGACCCACACAATTATACATACAGGAGAAAAC
CCATATAAGAGAGAAGAATGTGATAAGGCTTTTAACCAGAGCCTAACCCTCACCACCCATAAGATTATCC
ACACGAGAGAAAAATTGAATGAATATAAAGAGTGTGGAAAGGCTTTTAACCAGAGTTCACACCTGACCAG
ACATAAGATAATCCACACCGGTGAGAAACCGTATAAGTGTGAAGAATGTGGTAAAGCTTTTAACCAGAGC
AGCCATTTGACGAGGCATAAAATAATACACACCGGAGAAAAACCATACAGATGTGAGGAATGCGGTAAGG
CATTCAGACAATCAAGCCACCTAACCACACATAAAATTATCCATACCGGTGAAAAACCATATAAGTGTGA
GGAGTGCGGAAAAGCTTTTAATAAAAGTTCCCACCTTACGAGACATAAATCAATCCACACAGGAGAGAAG
CCATATCAGTGTGAGAAGTGCGGTAAAGCATCAAACCAAAGTTCGAACCTTACTGAACATAAGAATATCC
ACACAGAAGAGAAGCCATATAAATGTGAAGAATGTGGGAAGGCTTTTAACCAATTCAGTAACCTGACTAC
CCATAAAAGGATACACACTGGAGAAAAGCCGTATAAATGTGAAGAGTGTGGTAAGGCTTTTAACCAAAGC
AGTATTTTGACAACCCATAAGAGGATCCATACTGGTGAGAAGAGTTATAAGTGTGAAGAATGTGGAAAAG
CATTCTACAGGAGTTCAAAGCTCACAGAACATAAAAAAATCCATACAGGTGAAAAGCCATACACGTGTGA
AGAGTGCGGGAAGGCATTTAACCATTCCAGCCACCTGGCAACACATAAAGTGATACACACAGGTGAGAAG
CCATACCAATGTGAAGAATGCGGGAAAGCTTTTAACCAATCATCCCACCTGACAAGACATAAAAGAATAC
ATACTGGAGAGAAACCATACCAGTGTGAAAAATGCGGAAAGGCTTTTAACCAATCTTCGAATTTGACTGG
CCATAAGAAGATCCACACTGGTGAAAAACTGTATAAGCCAAAGAGGTGTAACAGTGATTTTGAGAACACT
TCGAAATTTTCGAAACATAAGAGGAACTATGCCGGAGAGAAATCATA
